LOCUS       Exported 6171 bp ds-DNA circular SYN 13-MAY-2021
DEFINITION  Mammalian expression plasmid for SARS-CoV-2 nsp2.
ACCESSION   .
VERSION     .
KEYWORDS    pGBW-m4134181
SOURCE      synthetic DNA construct
  ORGANISM  synthetic DNA construct
REFERENCE   1 (bases 1 to 6171)
  TITLE     SARS-CoV-2 protein Mammalian expression constructs, tagged, for
            protein expression and/or purification
REFERENCE   2 (bases 1 to 6171)
  AUTHORS   .
  TITLE     Direct Submission
  JOURNAL   Exported May 13, 2021 from SnapGene Server 1.1.58
            http://www.snapgene.com
FEATURES             Location/Qualifiers
     source          1..6171
                     /organism="synthetic DNA construct"
                     /mol_type="other DNA"
     CDS             1922..1942
                     /codon_start=1
                     /product="tobacco etch virus (TEV) protease recognition and
                     cleavage site"
                     /label=TEV site
                     /translation="ENLYFQS"
     CDS             1943..1987
                     /codon_start=1
                     /product="affinity and epitope tag derived from pancreatic
                     ribonuclease A"
                     /label=S-Tag
                     /translation="KETAAAKFERQHMDS"
     polyA_signal    2040..2161
                     /label=SV40 poly(A) signal
                     /note="SV40 polyadenylation signal"
     primer_bind     complement(2051..2070)
                     /label=EBV-rev
                     /note="SV40 polyA terminator, reverse primer"
     primer_bind     2105..2124
                     /label=SV40pA-R
                     /note="SV40 polyA, reverse primer"
     terminator      2276..2322
                     /label=T7 terminator
                     /note="transcription terminator for bacteriophage T7 RNA
                     polymerase"
     terminator      2352..2488
                     /label=rrnG terminator
                     /note="transcription terminator from the E. coli ribosomal
                     RNA rrnG operon (Albrechtsen et al., 1991)"
     misc_feature    2533..2604
                     /label=3' beta-globin insulator
                     /note="insulator downstream of the human beta-globin locus
                     (Farrell et al., 2002)"
     rep_origin      complement(2830..3418)
                     /direction=LEFT
                     /label=ori
                     /note="high-copy-number ColE1/pMB1/pBR322/pUC origin of
                     replication"
     primer_bind     complement(2910..2929)
                     /label=pBR322ori-F
                     /note="pBR322 origin, forward primer"
     CDS             4164..5024
                     /codon_start=1
                     /gene="bla"
                     /product="beta-lactamase"
                     /label=AmpR
                     /note="confers resistance to ampicillin, carbenicillin, and
                     related antibiotics"
                     /translation="MSIQHFRVALIPFFAAFCLPVFAHPETLVKVKDAEDQLGARVGYI
                     ELDLNSGKILESFRPEERFPMMSTFKVLLCGAVLSRIDAGQEQLGRRIHYSQNDLVEYS
                     PVTEKHLTDGMTVRELCSAAITMSDNTAANLLLTTIGGPKELTAFLHNMGDHVTRLDRW
                     EPELNEAIPNDERDTTMPVAMATTLRKLLTGELLTLASRQQLIDWMEADKVAGPLLRSA
                     LPAGWFIADKSGAGERGSRGIIAALGPDGKPSRIVVIYTTGSQATMDERNRQIAEIGAS
                     LIKHW"
     primer_bind     complement(4382..4401)
                     /label=Amp-R
                     /note="Ampicillin resistance gene, reverse primer"
     terminator      5037..5173
                     /label=rrnG terminator
                     /note="transcription terminator from the E. coli ribosomal
                     RNA rrnG operon (Albrechtsen et al., 1991)"
     misc_feature    5325..5396
                     /label=5' beta-globin insulator
                     /note="insulator upstream of the human beta-globin locus
                     (Farrell et al., 2002)"
     terminator      5401..5447
                     /label=T7 terminator
                     /note="transcription terminator for bacteriophage T7 RNA
                     polymerase"
     polyA_signal    5465..5513
                     /note="synthetic polyadenylation signal"
     enhancer        5594..5897
                     /label=CMV enhancer
                     /note="human cytomegalovirus immediate early enhancer"
     promoter        5899..6101
                     /label=CMV promoter
                     /note="human cytomegalovirus (CMV) immediate early
                     promoter"
     primer_bind     6052..6072
                     /label=CMV-F
                     /note="Human CMV immediate early promoter, forward primer"
     regulatory      6170..8
                     /regulatory_class="other"
                     /note="vertebrate consensus sequence for strong initiation
                     of translation (Kozak, 1987)"
ORIGIN
        1 caccatggcc tacacaagat atgtggataa caatttttgt gggccggacg gatacccttt
       61 agaatgcatc aaagatttgc ttgcaagggc gggcaaggct tcgtgcactc tgtccgagca
      121 gctggacttc attgatacca agcgcggtgt ttattgttgc cgagagcatg aacacgagat
      181 agcctggtat acggaacggt cagagaaaag ttacgaactc caaaccccat tcgagatcaa
      241 gctagctaaa aagtttgaca ctttcaacgg cgaatgtccc aattttgtct ttcccctgaa
      301 ctctattatc aaaacaatac agcctcgggt ggagaagaag aaattagacg gattcatggg
      361 gcgtattagg agcgtatacc cagtggccag cccgaatgaa tgcaaccaga tgtgtctttc
      421 cacactgatg aagtgcgatc actgtggcga gacttcttgg caaaccggtg acttcgtaaa
      481 agcgacatgc gagttttgtg gtaccgagaa tctgactaag gagggagcta ccacatgcgg
      541 ctatttgcca cagaatgcag tggtcaagat ctactgtcct gcatgccata actctgaagt
      601 cggccccgag cactcgctcg ccgaatatca caatgagagc gggctaaaaa ctatactgag
      661 gaaaggaggt cgcaccatcg cctttggggg ctgcgttttc tcctacgtgg ggtgtcataa
      721 caaatgtgcc tattgggttc ccagagcctc cgctaacatt gggtgcaatc atacgggagt
      781 ggtcggggaa ggctcagaag gcttgaacga taacctcctt gaaattctgc aaaaggagaa
      841 ggtgaatatc aatatcgttg gcgacttcaa gttaaatgag gaaatcgcga ttattctggc
      901 aagtttttct gcctcaacta gcgcctttgt agagacagtg aaaggactcg attataaagc
      961 tttcaaacag atagtcgaga gttgtggtaa cttcaaggtt acaaagggca aggctaaaaa
     1021 gggtgcttgg aacattggag agcagaagtc aatcttgagt ccactgtacg cgtttgcatc
     1081 tgaggccgcc cgtgtggtca ggagcatatt cagtcgaacc ctagaaaccg cacagaatag
     1141 cgtgcgggta ttacagaagg cggctattac tattctcgac ggtatctcgc agtattctct
     1201 gagactgatc gacgccatga tgtttacaag cgatctggca acgaataact tagtggtcat
     1261 ggcgtacata accggagggg tcgtgcaact tacctcccag tggctaacga acatctttgg
     1321 gacggtttac gagaagctaa aacctgtgct ggactggctc gaagagaaat tcaaagaagg
     1381 cgtggaattt ttgcgtgacg ggtgggagat cgtaaagttc atatcaacat gtgcttgcga
     1441 aatcgttggc ggacaaatcg taacttgcgc aaaagagatt aaagaatcgg tgcagacctt
     1501 ctttaaactt gttaacaaat tcctggcttt gtgtgccgat tctattatca tcgggggagc
     1561 aaagcttaaa gccctaaatt taggcgagac atttgtgacg cacagtaagg gcctgtatag
     1621 aaagtgcgtg aagagtcgcg aagaaaccgg actgctcatg cccttaaaag cgccaaaaga
     1681 aataattttc ctggaagggg agacattgcc cactgaagtg ctcactgagg aagtagttct
     1741 gaaaactggg gatctgcaac ctttagagca gccgacctcc gaggccgtcg aggcacctct
     1801 cgtgggaacc ccggtctgta ttaatgggtt gatgctgctc gagattaagg ataccgaaaa
     1861 atactgcgca ctagccccca acatgatggt gactaacaac acatttaccc tcaagggagg
     1921 ggaaaacctt tactttcagt cgaaagaaac cgcggcagct aagttcgaga ggcagcacat
     1981 ggacagttaa gctagcttga ctgactgaga tacagcgtac cttcagctca cagacatgat
     2041 aagatacatt gatgagtttg gacaaaccac aactagaatg cagtgaaaaa aatgctttat
     2101 ttgtgaaatt tgtgatgcta ttgctttatt tgtaaccatt ataagctgca ataaacaagt
     2161 taacaacaac aattgcattc attttatgtt tcaggttcag ggggaggtgt gggaggtttt
     2221 ttaaagcaag taaaacctct acaaatgtgg tattggccca tctctatcgg tatcgtagca
     2281 taaccccttg gggcctctaa acgggtcttg aggggttttt tgtgcccctc gggccggatt
     2341 gctatctacc ggcattggcg cagaaaaaaa tgcctgatgc gacgctgcgc gtcttatact
     2401 cccacatatg ccagattcag caacggatac ggcttcccca acttgcccac ttccatacgt
     2461 gtcctcctta ccagaaattt atccttaagg tcgtcagcta tcctgcaggc gatctctcga
     2521 tttcgatcaa gacattcctt taatggtctt ttctggacac cactaggggt cagaagtagt
     2581 tcatcaaact ttcttccctc cctaatctca ttggttacct tgggctatcg aaacttaatt
     2641 aaccagtcaa gtcagctact tggcgagatc gacttgtctg ggtttcgact acgctcagaa
     2701 ttgcgtcagt caagttcgat ctggtccttg ctattgcacc cgttctccga ttacgagttt
     2761 catttaaatc atgtgagcaa aaggccagca aaaggccagg aaccgtaaaa aggccgcgtt
     2821 gctggcgttt ttccataggc tccgcccccc tgacgagcat cacaaaaatc gacgctcaag
     2881 tcagaggtgg cgaaacccga caggactata aagataccag gcgtttcccc ctggaagctc
     2941 cctcgtgcgc tctcctgttc cgaccctgcc gcttaccgga tacctgtccg cctttctccc
     3001 ttcgggaagc gtggcgcttt ctcatagctc acgctgtagg tatctcagtt cggtgtaggt
     3061 cgttcgctcc aagctgggct gtgtgcacga accccccgtt cagcccgacc gctgcgcctt
     3121 atccggtaac tatcgtcttg agtccaaccc ggtaagacac gacttatcgc cactggcagc
     3181 agccactggt aacaggatta gcagagcgag gtatgtaggc ggtgctacag agttcttgaa
     3241 gtggtggcct aactacggct acactagaag aacagtattt ggtatctgcg ctctgctgaa
     3301 gccagttacc ttcggaaaaa gagttggtag ctcttgatcc ggcaaacaaa ccaccgctgg
     3361 tagcggtggt ttttttgttt gcaagcagca gattacgcgc agaaaaaaag gatctcaaga
     3421 agatcctttg atcttttcta cggggtctga cgctcagtgg aacgaaaact cacgttaagg
     3481 gattttggtc atgagattat caaaaaggat cttcacctag atccttttaa attaaaaatg
     3541 aagttttaaa tcaatctaaa gtatatatga gtaaacttgg tctgacagtt accaatgctt
     3601 aatcagtgag gcacctatct cagcgatctg tctatttcgt tcatccatag ttgcatttaa
     3661 atttccgaac tctccaaggc cctcgtcgga aaatcttcaa acctttcgtc cgatccatct
     3721 tgcaggctac ctctcgaacg aactatcgca agtctcttgg ccggccttgc gccttggcta
     3781 ttgcttggca gcgcctatcg ccaggtatta ctccaatccc gaatatccga gatcgggatc
     3841 acccgagaga agttcaacct acatcctcaa tcccgatcta tccgagatcc gaggaatatc
     3901 gaaatcgggg cgcgcctggt gtaccgagaa cgatcctctc agtgcgagtc tcgacgatcc
     3961 atatcgttgc ttggcagtca gccagtcgga atccagcttg ggacccagga agtccaatcg
     4021 tcagatattg tactcaagcc tggtcacggc agcgtaccga tctgtttaaa cctagatatt
     4081 gatagtctga tcggtcaacg tataatcgag tcctagcttt tgcaaacatc tatcaagaga
     4141 caggatcagc aggaggcttt cgcatgagta ttcaacattt ccgtgtcgcc cttattccct
     4201 tttttgcggc attttgcctt cctgtttttg ctcacccaga aacgctggtg aaagtaaaag
     4261 atgctgaaga tcagttgggt gcgcgagtgg gttacatcga actggatctc aacagcggta
     4321 agatccttga gagttttcgc cccgaagaac gctttccaat gatgagcact tttaaagttc
     4381 tgctatgtgg cgcggtatta tcccgtattg acgccgggca agagcaactc ggtcgccgca
     4441 tacactattc tcagaatgac ttggttgagt attcaccagt cacagaaaag catcttacgg
     4501 atggcatgac agtaagagaa ttatgcagtg ctgccataac catgagtgat aacactgcgg
     4561 ccaacttact tctgacaacg attggaggac cgaaggagct aaccgctttt ttgcacaaca
     4621 tgggggatca tgtaactcgc cttgatcgtt gggaaccgga gctgaatgaa gccataccaa
     4681 acgacgagcg tgacaccacg atgcctgtag caatggcaac aaccttgcgt aaactattaa
     4741 ctggcgaact acttactcta gcttcccggc aacagttgat agactggatg gaggcggata
     4801 aagttgcagg accacttctg cgctcggccc ttccggctgg ctggtttatt gctgataaat
     4861 ctggagccgg tgagcgtggg tctcgcggta tcattgcagc actggggcca gatggtaagc
     4921 cctcccgtat cgtagttatc tacacgacgg ggagtcaggc aactatggat gaacgaaata
     4981 gacagatcgc tgagataggt gcctcactga ttaagcattg gtaaccgatt ctaggtgcat
     5041 tggcgcagaa aaaaatgcct gatgcgacgc tgcgcgtctt atactcccac atatgccaga
     5101 ttcagcaacg gatacggctt ccccaacttg cccacttcca tacgtgtcct ccttaccaga
     5161 aatttatcct taagatcccg aatcgtttaa actcgactct ggctctatcg aatctccgtc
     5221 gtttcgagct tacgcgaaca gccgtggcgc tcatttgctc gtcgggcatc gaatctcgtc
     5281 agctatcgtc agcttacctt tttggcagcg atcgcggctc ccgacatctt ggaccattag
     5341 ctccacaggt atcttcttcc ctctagtggt cataacagca gcttcagcta cctctcaatt
     5401 caaaaaaccc ctcaagaccc gtttagaggc cccaaggggt tatgctatca atcgttgcgt
     5461 tacacacaca aaaaaccaac acacatccat cttcgatgga tagcgatttt attatctaac
     5521 tgctgatcga gtgtagccag atctagtaat caattacggg gtcattagtt catagcccat
     5581 atatggagtt ccgcgttaca taacttacgg taaatggccc gcctggctga ccgcccaacg
     5641 acccccgccc attgacgtca ataatgacgt atgttcccat agtaacgcca atagggactt
     5701 tccattgacg tcaatgggtg gagtatttac ggtaaactgc ccacttggca gtacatcaag
     5761 tgtatcatat gccaagtacg ccccctattg acgtcaatga cggtaaatgg cccgcctggc
     5821 attatgccca gtacatgacc ttatgggact ttcctacttg gcagtacatc tacgtattag
     5881 tcatcgctat taccatgctg atgcggtttt ggcagtacat caatgggcgt ggatagcggt
     5941 ttgactcacg gggatttcca agtctccacc ccattgacgt caatgggagt ttgttttggc
     6001 accaaaatca acgggacttt ccaaaatgtc gtaacaactc cgccccattg acgcaaatgg
     6061 gcggtaggcg tgtacggtgg gaggtctata taagcagagc tggtttagtg aaccgtcaga
     6121 tcagatcttt gtcgatccta ccatccactc gacacacccg ccagcggccg c
//
