[The description below was written by a language model from this plasmid's Addgene catalogue record and the feature table of its GenBank file.]
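Description:
pGBW-m4134181 is a mammalian expression plasmid built on the pTwist_CMV_6 backbone that carries the wild-type coding sequence for SARS-CoV-2 non-structural protein 2 (nsp2), one of the mature products processed from the ORF1ab polyprotein. The circular construct is about 6.2 kb. It is propagated in E. coli through a high-copy ColE1/pUC-type origin and selected with ampicillin via the beta-lactamase (AmpR) gene. No mammalian selection marker is annotated, which suggests use by transient transfection.

Expression is driven by the human cytomegalovirus immediate-early enhancer and promoter, followed by a Kozak consensus that spans the plasmid's numbering origin to promote efficient translation initiation. The nsp2 open reading frame itself is not annotated in the feature table, but the unannotated region between the Kozak sequence and the TEV site matches the stated insert size of roughly 1.9 kb. Directly downstream and in frame are a TEV protease recognition site and an S-tag, so the protein is made with a C-terminal affinity and epitope tag that can be removed by TEV cleavage after capture. An SV40 polyadenylation signal terminates the transcript.

The expression unit is isolated from the bacterial backbone by several elements on each side: T7 and rrnG transcription terminators, 5' and 3' beta-globin insulator sequences, and a synthetic poly(A) signal upstream of the CMV enhancer. These limit read-through transcription and interference from neighbouring elements. The plasmid belongs to a set of tagged SARS-CoV-2 protein constructs intended for expression and/or purification of viral proteins from mammalian cells, and the S-tag can serve for detection or pull-down.
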