Addgene plasmid #152355: pGBW-m4134181
Purpose: Mammalian expression plasmid for SARS-CoV-2 nsp2
Depositing lab: Ginkgo Bioworks & Benjie Chen. Depositing organization: Ginkgo Bioworks.
Backbone
  Vector backbone: pTwist_CMV_6
  Backbone size w/o insert (bp): 4180
  Vector type: Mammalian Expression
Growth in bacteria
  Bacterial resistance: Ampicillin, 100 μg/mL
  Growth temperature: 37°C
  Growth strain: DH5alpha
  Copy number: High Copy
Gene/Insert
  Gene/Insert name: SARS-CoV-2 nsp2
  Species: Severe acute respiratory syndrome coronavirus 2
  Insert size (bp): 1913
  Mutation: wt
  Entrez Gene: ORF1ab (a.k.a. GU280_gp01)
  Promoter: CMV
  Tag / fusion protein: Cleavable TEV;S-tag (C terminal on backbone)
  Cloning method: Unknown
Resource information
  A portion of this plasmid was derived from a plasmid made by: GinkgoBioworks
Depositor comments: NCBI reference sequence: YP_009725298.1
How to cite: pGBW-m4134181 was a gift from Ginkgo Bioworks & Benjie Chen (Addgene plasmid # 152355 ; http://n2t.net/addgene:152355 ; RRID:Addgene_152355)
